Addgene plasmid #148112: pcDNA3.1-MS2-HA-HshnRNPA1_Z
Purpose: Mammalian Expression of HshnRNPA1
Depositing lab: Elisa Izaurralde. Depositing organization: Max Planck Institute for Developmental Biology.
Backbone
  Vector backbone: Unknown
  Vector type: Mammalian Expression
Growth in bacteria
  Bacterial resistance: Ampicillin, 100 μg/mL
  Growth temperature: 37°C
  Growth strain: DH5alpha
  Copy number: High Copy
Gene/Insert
  Gene/Insert name: HshnRNPA1
  Species: H. sapiens (human)
  Mutation: one non silent mutation I136V compared to the transcript variant 1 from NCBI :NM_002136.2 or isoform A from Uniprot.: P09651-2
  Entrez Gene: HNRNPA1 (a.k.a. ALS19, ALS20, HNRPA1, HNRPA1L3, IBMPFD3, MPD3, UP 1, hnRNP A1, hnRNP-A1)
  Cloning method: Unknown
Terms and licenses: Academic/Nonprofit Terms; Industry Terms: Not Available to Industry
Depositor comments: Plasmids from this collection were made available to the research community and donated after the lab closed. Please note that the sequence provided by the depositing laboratory may be theoretical/predicted or based on Sanger sequencing results. There may be discrepancies between sequencing results obtained by Addgene and the depositor sequence. If an Addgene verified sequence is not available, please contact before placing your order to request that our lab fully sequence the plasmid.
How to cite: pcDNA3.1-MS2-HA-HshnRNPA1_Z was a gift from Elisa Izaurralde (Addgene plasmid # 148112 ; http://n2t.net/addgene:148112 ; RRID:Addgene_148112)
