[The description below was written by a language model from this plasmid's Addgene catalogue record and pLannotate feature annotations shown in this document.]
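Description:
pcDNA3.1-MS2-HA-HshnRNPA1_Z is a mammalian expression plasmid of about 6.8 kb that encodes human hnRNP A1 fused at its N-terminus to the bacteriophage MS2 coat protein and an HA epitope. The catalogue lists the backbone as unknown, but the name and the annotated features fit a pcDNA3.1-type vector. It has a high-copy ColE1/pUC origin and a β-lactamase gene for ampicillin selection in E. coli, plus an f1 origin. An SV40 early promoter drives a neomycin phosphotransferase cassette with an SV40 polyadenylation signal, which would allow G418 selection of transfected mammalian cells. Short fragments annotated as ble, lacI, bom and a truncated HIV-1 LTR are probably backbone remnants or annotation artefacts rather than functional parts.

The expression unit uses the CMV immediate-early enhancer and promoter, followed by a T7 promoter. Next come the MS2 coat protein coding sequence, a short HA tag segment (annotated as a fragment of 3xHA, consistent with a single HA copy) and the HNRNPA1 open reading frame, ending in the bovine growth hormone polyadenylation signal. An SP6 promoter lies in reverse orientation downstream of the insert. The annotation tool matched the insert to the bovine orthologue, but the record states it is human and corresponds to transcript variant 1 (isoform A), with one non-silent substitution, I136V.

The record gives the purpose only as mammalian expression of hnRNP A1. Because the MS2 coat protein binds a specific RNA stem-loop, fusions of this kind are generally used in tethering assays. In these, the protein is recruited to a reporter mRNA carrying MS2 binding sites to test its effect on mRNA fate, and the HA tag allows detection. The sequence shown is a repository full-length sequencing result.
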