Features (pLannotate 1.2.2; 23 found; start..end, strand, type, name):
    557..661     -  promoter       AmpR promoter: bla
    720..772     -  misc_feature   bom (fragment): basis of mobility region from pBR322
    927..1306    +  enhancer       CMV enhancer: human cytomegalovirus immediate early enhancer
   1307..1510    +  promoter       CMV promoter: human cytomegalovirus (CMV) immediate early promoter
   1506..1539    +  LTR            5' LTR (truncated) (fragment): truncated 5' long terminal repeat (LTR) from HIV-1
   1555..1573    +  promoter       T7 promoter: promoter for bacteriophage T7 RNA polymerase
   1596..1982    +  CDS            MS2: bacteriophage MS2 coat protein binds to a specific stem-loop structure in the viral RNA (Peabody, 1993)
   2025..2051    +  CDS            3xHA (fragment): three tandem HA epitope tags
   2070..3029    +  CDS            HNRNPA1: ROA1_BOVIN - Also known as HNRPA1. Experimental evidence at protein level: Swiss-Prot protein existence level 1. Involved in the packaging of pre-mRNA into hnRNP particles, transport of poly(A) mRNA from the nucleus to the cytoplasm and may modulate splice site selection. May bind to specific miRNA hairpins. Binds to the IRES and thereby inhibits the translation of the apoptosis protease activating factor APAF1. From Bos taurus (Bovine).
   3061..3079    -  promoter       SP6 promoter: promoter for bacteriophage SP6 RNA polymerase
   3105..3329    +  polyA_signal   bGH poly(A) signal: bovine growth hormone polyadenylation signal
   3333..3354    +  promoter       SV40 promoter (fragment): SV40 enhancer and early promoter
   3375..3803    +  rep_origin     f1 ori (sequence partly withheld): f1 bacteriophage origin of replication; arrow indicates direction of (+) strand synthesis
   3817..4146    +  promoter       SV40 promoter: SV40 enhancer and early promoter
   4213..5004    +  CDS            neo: KKA2_KLEPN - Also known as kan, nptII. Experimental evidence at protein level: Swiss-Prot protein existence level 1. Resistance to kanamycin, neomycin, paromomycin, ribostamycin, butirosin and gentamicin B. From Klebsiella pneumoniae.
   5028..5186    +  CDS            ble (fragment): BLE_KLEPN - Experimental evidence at protein level: Swiss-Prot protein existence level 1. Binding protein with a strong affinity to the bleomycin family of antibiotics. Binds to CL990; an antimitotic-antibiotic compound. From Klebsiella pneumoniae.
   5181..5302    +  polyA_signal   SV40 poly(A) signal: SV40 polyadenylation signal
   5375..5391    -  protein_bind   lac operator: The lac repressor binds to the lac operator to inhibit transcription in E. coli. This inhibition can be relieved by adding lactose or isopropyl-β-D-thiogalactopyranoside (IPTG). lac repressor encoded by lacI
   5399..5429    -  promoter       lac promoter: promoter for the E. coli lac operon
   5444..5465    -  protein_bind   CAP binding site: CAP binding activates transcription in the presence of cAMP. E. coli catabolite activator protein
   5478..5570    -  CDS            lacI (fragment): lac repressor; lacI; The lac repressor binds to the lac operator to inhibit transcription in E. coli. This inhibition can be relieved by adding lactose or isopropyl-β-D-thiogalactopyranoside (IPTG).
   5753..6341    -  rep_origin     ori: high-copy-number ColE1/pMB1/pBR322/pUC origin of replication
   6512..556     -  CDS            AmpR (across the origin): β-lactamase; bla; confers resistance to ampicillin, carbenicillin, and related antibiotics
>Addgene plasmid #148112 | pcDNA3.1-MS2-HA-HshnRNPA1_Z | addgene full sequence | sequence record 420976 | Addgene NGS Result
TTGCCATTGCTACAGGCATCGTGGTGTCACGCTCGTCGTTTGGTATGGCTTCATTCAGCTCCGGTTCCCA
ACGATCAAGGCGAGTTACATGATCCCCCATGTTGTGCAAAAAAGCGGTTAGCTCCTTCGGTCCTCCGATC
GTTGTCAGAAGTAAGTTGGCCGCAGTGTTATCACTCATGGTTATGGCAGCACTGCATAATTCTCTTACTG
TCATGCCATCCGTAAGATGCTTTTCTGTGACTGGTGAGTACTCAACCAAGTCATTCTGAGAATAGTGTAT
GCGGCGACCGAGTTGCTCTTGCCCGGCGTCAATACGGGATAATACCGCGCCACATAGCAGAACTTTAAAA
GTGCTCATCATTGGAAAACGTTCTTCGGGGCGAAAACTCTCAAGGATCTTACCGCTGTTGAGATCCAGTT
CGATGTAACCCACTCGTGCACCCAACTGATCTTCAGCATCTTTTACTTTCACCAGCGTTTCTGGGTGAGC
AAAAACAGGAAGGCAAAATGCCGCAAAAAAGGGAATAAGGGCGACACGGAAATGTTGAATACTCATACTC
TTCCTTTTTCAATATTATTGAAGCATTTATCAGGGTTATTGTCTCATGAGCGGATACATATTTGAATGTA
TTTAGAAAAATAAACAAATAGGGGTTCCGCGCACATTTCCCCGAAAAGTGCCACCTGACGTCGACGGATC
GGGAGATCTCCCGATCCCCTATGGTGCACTCTCAGTACAATCTGCTCTGATGCCGCATAGTTAAGCCAGT
ATCTGCTCCCTGCTTGTGTGTTGGAGGTCGCTGAGTAGTGCGCGAGCAAAATTTAAGCTACAACAAGGCA
AGGCTTGACCGACAATTGCATGAAGAATCTGCTTAGGGTTAGGCGTTTTGCGCTGCTTCGCGATGTACGG
GCCAGATATACGCGTTGACATTGATTATTGACTAGTTATTAATAGTAATCAATTACGGGGTCATTAGTTC
ATAGCCCATATATGGAGTTCCGCGTTACATAACTTACGGTAAATGGCCCGCCTGGCTGACCGCCCAACGA
CCCCCGCCCATTGACGTCAATAATGACGTATGTTCCCATAGTAACGCCAATAGGGACTTTCCATTGACGT
CAATGGGTGGAGTATTTACGGTAAACTGCCCACTTGGCAGTACATCAAGTGTATCATATGCCAAGTACGC
CCCCTATTGACGTCAATGACGGTAAATGGCCCGCCTGGCATTATGCCCAGTACATGACCTTATGGGACTT
TCCTACTTGGCAGTACATCTACGTATTAGTCATCGCTATTACCATGGTGATGCGGTTTTGGCAGTACATC
AATGGGCGTGGATAGCGGTTTGACTCACGGGGATTTCCAAGTCTCCACCCCATTGACGTCAATGGGAGTT
TGTTTTGGCACCAAAATCAACGGGACTTTCCAAAATGTCGTAACAACTCCGCCCCATTGACGCAAATGGG
CGGTAGGCGTGTACGGTGGGAGGTCTATATAAGCAGAGCTCTCTGGCTAACTAGAGAACCCACTGCTTAC
TGGCTTATCGAAATTAATACGACTCACTATAGGGAGACCCAAGCTTGCCACCATGGCTTCTAACTTTACT
CAGTTCGTTCTCGTCGACAATGGCGGAACTGGCGACGTGACTGTCGCCCCAAGCAACTTCGCTAACGGGG
TCGCTGAATGGATCAGCTCTAACTCGCGATCACAGGCTTACAAAGTAACCTGTAGCGTTCGTCAGAGCTC
TGCGCAGAATCGCAAATACACCATCAAAGTCGAGGTGCCTAAAGTGGCAACCCAGACTGTTGGTGGTGAA
GAGCTTCCTGTAGCCGGATGGAGATCTTACTTAAATATGGAACTAACCATTCCAATTTTCGCCACGAATT
CCGACTGCGAGCTTATTGTTAAGGCAATGCAAGGTCTCCTAAAAGATGGAAACCCGATTCCCTCGGCCAT
CGCGGCCAACTCCGGCATCTACGGAGGTGGAGGTGGATCTGGTGGATCTCCTCCACATATGGCTTACCCA
TACGATGTTCCAGATTACGCTCCTCCAAAGCTTGGATCCATGTCTAAGTCAGAGTCTCCTAAAGAGCCCG
AACAGCTGAGGAAGCTCTTCATTGGAGGGTTGAGCTTTGAAACAACTGATGAGAGCCTGAGGAGCCATTT
TGAGCAATGGGGAACGCTCACGGACTGTGTGGTAATGAGAGATCCAAACACCAAGCGCTCCAGGGGCTTT
GGGTTTGTCACATATGCCACTGTGGAGGAGGTGGATGCAGCTATGAATGCAAGGCCACACAAGGTGGATG
GAAGAGTTGTGGAACCAAAGAGAGCTGTCTCCAGAGAAGATTCTCAAAGACCAGGTGCCCACTTAACTGT
GAAAAAGATATTTGTTGGTGGCATTAAAGAAGACACTGAAGAACATCACCTAAGAGATTATTTTGAACAG
TATGGAAAAATTGAAGTGATTGAAGTCATGACTGACCGAGGCAGTGGCAAGAAAAGGGGCTTTGCCTTTG
TAACCTTTGACGACCATGACTCCGTGGATAAGATTGTCATTCAGAAATACCATACTGTGAATGGCCACAA
CTGTGAAGTTAGAAAAGCCCTGTCAAAGCAAGAGATGGCTAGTGCTTCATCCAGCCAAAGAGGTCGAAGT
GGTTCTGGAAACTTTGGTGGTGGTCGTGGAGGTGGTTTCGGTGGGAATGACAACTTCGGTCGTGGAGGAA
ACTTCAGTGGTCGTGGTGGCTTTGGTGGCAGCCGTGGTGGTGGTGGATATGGTGGCAGTGGGGATGGCTA
TAATGGATTTGGTAATGATGGAAGCAATTTTGGAGGTGGTGGAAGCTACAATGATTTTGGGAATTACAAC
AATCAGTCTTCAAATTTTGGACCCATGAAGGGAGGAAATTTTGGAGGCAGAAGCTCTGGCCCCTATGGCG
GTGGAGGCCAATACTTTGCAAAACCACGAAACCAAGGTGGCTATGGCGGTTCCAGCAGCAGCAGTAGCTA
TGGCAGTGGCAGAAGATTTTAATCTAGAGCGGCCGCCTAGAGGGCCCTATTCTATAGTGTCACCTAAATG
CTAGAGCTCGCTGATCAGCCTCGACTGTGCCTTCTAGTTGCCAGCCATCTGTTGTTTGCCCCTCCCCCGT
GCCTTCCTTGACCCTGGAAGGTGCCACTCCCACTGTCCTTTCCTAATAAAATGAGGAAATTGCATCGCAT
TGTCTGAGTAGGTGTCATTCTATTCTGGGGGGTGGGGTGGGGCAGGACAGCAAGGGGGAGGATTGGGAAG
ACAATAGCAGGCATGCTGGGGATGCGGTGGGCTCTATGGCTTCTGAGGCGGAAAGAACCAGCTGGGGCTC
TAGGGGGTATCCCC
[124 nt withheld, positions 3375-3498]
C
[91 nt withheld, positions 3500-3590]
A
[49 nt withheld, positions 3592-3640]
CCTTTGACGTTGGAGTCCACGTTCTTT
[37 nt withheld, positions 3668-3704]
ACCCTATCTCGGTCTATTCTTTTGATTTATAAGGGATTTTGCCGATTTCGGCCTATTGGTTAAAAAATGA
GCTGATTTAACAAAAATTTAACGCGAATTAATTCTGTGGAATGTGTGTCAGTTAGGGTGTGGAAAGTCCC
CAGGCTCCCCAGCAGGCAGAAGTATGCAAAGCATGCATCTCAATTAGTCAGCAACCAGGTGTGGAAAGTC
CCCAGGCTCCCCAGCAGGCAGAAGTATGCAAAGCATGCATCTCAATTAGTCAGCAACCATAGTCCCGCCC
CTAACTCCGCCCATCCCGCCCCTAACTCCGCCCAGTTCCGCCCATTCTCCGCCCCATGGCTGACTAATTT
TTTTTATTTATGCAGAGGCCGAGGCCGCCTCTGCCTCTGAGCTATTCCAGAAGTAGTGAGGAGGCTTTTT
TGGAGGCCTAGGCTTTTGCAAAAAGCTCCCGGGAGCTTGTATATCCATTTTCGGATCTGATCAAGAGACA
GGATGAGGATCGTTTCGCATGATTGAACAAGATGGATTGCACGCAGGTTCTCCGGCCGCTTGGGTGGAGA
GGCTATTCGGCTATGACTGGGCACAACAGACAATCGGCTGCTCTGATGCCGCCGTGTTCCGGCTGTCAGC
GCAGGGGCGCCCGGTTCTTTTTGTCAAGACCGACCTGTCCGGTGCCCTGAATGAACTGCAGGACGAGGCA
GCGCGGCTATCGTGGCTGGCCACGACGGGCGTTCCTTGCGCAGCTGTGCTCGACGTTGTCACTGAAGCGG
GAAGGGACTGGCTGCTATTGGGCGAAGTGCCGGGGCAGGATCTCCTGTCATCTCACCTTGCTCCTGCCGA
GAAAGTATCCATCATGGCTGATGCAATGCGGCGGCTGCATACGCTTGATCCGGCTACCTGCCCATTCGAC
CACCAAGCGAAACATCGCATCGAGCGAGCACGTACTCGGATGGAAGCCGGTCTTGTCGATCAGGATGATC
TGGACGAAGAGCATCAGGGGCTCGCGCCAGCCGAACTGTTCGCCAGGCTCAAGGCGCGCATGCCCGACGG
CGAGGATCTCGTCGTGACCCATGGCGATGCCTGCTTGCCGAATATCATGGTGGAAAATGGCCGCTTTTCT
GGATTCATCGACTGTGGCCGGCTGGGTGTGGCGGACCGCTATCAGGACATAGCGTTGGCTACCCGTGATA
TTGCTGAAGAGCTTGGCGGCGAATGGGCTGACCGCTTCCTCGTGCTTTACGGTATCGCCGCTCCCGATTC
GCAGCGCATCGCCTTCTATCGCCTTCTTGACGAGTTCTTCTGAGCGGGACTCTGGGGTTCGAAATGACCG
ACCAAGCGACGCCCAACCTGCCATCACGAGATTTCGATTCCACCGCCGCCTTCTATGAAAGGTTGGGCTT
CGGAATCGTTTTCCGGGACGCCGGCTGGATGATCCTCCAGCGCGGGGATCTCATGCTGGAGTTCTTCGCC
CACCCCAACTTGTTTATTGCAGCTTATAATGGTTACAAATAAAGCAATAGCATCACAAATTTCACAAATA
AAGCATTTTTTTCACTGCATTCTAGTTGTGGTTTGTCCAAACTCATCAATGTATCTTATCATGTCTGTAT
ACCGTCGACCTCTAGCTAGAGCTTGGCGTAATCATGGTCATAGCTGTTTCCTGTGTGAAATTGTTATCCG
CTCACAATTCCACACAACATACGAGCCGGAAGCATAAAGTGTAAAGCCTGGGGTGCCTAATGAGTGAGCT
AACTCACATTAATTGCGTTGCGCTCACTGCCCGCTTTCCAGTCGGGAAACCTGTCGTGCCAGCTGCATTA
ATGAATCGGCCAACGCGCGGGGAGAGGCGGTTTGCGTATTGGGCGCTCTTCCGCTTCCTCGCTCACTGAC
TCGCTGCGCTCGGTCGTTCGGCTGCGGCGAGCGGTATCAGCTCACTCAAAGGCGGTAATACGGTTATCCA
CAGAATCAGGGGATAACGCAGGAAAGAACATGTGAGCAAAAGGCCAGCAAAAGGCCAGGAACCGTAAAAA
GGCCGCGTTGCTGGCGTTTTTCCATAGGCTCCGCCCCCCTGACGAGCATCACAAAAATCGACGCTCAAGT
CAGAGGTGGCGAAACCCGACAGGACTATAAAGATACCAGGCGTTTCCCCCTGGAAGCTCCCTCGTGCGCT
CTCCTGTTCCGACCCTGCCGCTTACCGGATACCTGTCCGCCTTTCTCCCTTCGGGAAGCGTGGCGCTTTC
TCATAGCTCACGCTGTAGGTATCTCAGTTCGGTGTAGGTCGTTCGCTCCAAGCTGGGCTGTGTGCACGAA
CCCCCCGTTCAGCCCGACCGCTGCGCCTTATCCGGTAACTATCGTCTTGAGTCCAACCCGGTAAGACACG
ACTTATCGCCACTGGCAGCAGCCACTGGTAACAGGATTAGCAGAGCGAGGTATGTAGGCGGTGCTACAGA
GTTCTTGAAGTGGTGGCCTAACTACGGCTACACTAGAAGAACAGTATTTGGTATCTGCGCTCTGCTGAAG
CCAGTTACCTTCGGAAAAAGAGTTGGTAGCTCTTGATCCGGCAAACAAACCACCGCTGGTAGCGGTGGTT
TTTTTGTTTGCAAGCAGCAGATTACGCGCAGAAAAAAAGGATCTCAAGAAGATCCTTTGATCTTTTCTAC
GGGGTCTGACGCTCAGTGGAACGAAAACTCACGTTAAGGGATTTTGGTCATGAGATTATCAAAAAGGATC
TTCACCTAGATCCTTTTAAATTAAAAATGAAGTTTTAAATCAATCTAAAGTATATATGAGTAAACTTGGT
CTGACAGTTACCAATGCTTAATCAGTGAGGCACCTATCTCAGCGATCTGTCTATTTCGTTCATCCATAGT
TGCCTGACTCCCCGTCGTGTAGATAACTACGATACGGGAGGGCTTACCATCTGGCCCCAGTGCTGCAATG
ATACCGCGAGACCCACGCTCACCGGCTCCAGATTTATCAGCAATAAACCAGCCAGCCGGAAGGGCCGAGC
GCAGAAGTGGTCCTGCAACTTTATCCGCCTCCATCCAGTCTATTAATTGTTGCCGGGAAGCTAGAGTAAG
TAGTTCGCCAGTTAATAGTTTGCGCAACGTTG
